Addgene plasmid #27823: pUT1439-HQ858741
Depositing lab: John Gray & Erich Grotewold. Depositing organization: University of Toledo. Publication: The Maize TFome--development of a transcription factor open reading frame collection for functional genomics. Burdo B, Gray J, Goetting-Minesky MP, Wittler B, Hunt M, Li T, Velliquette D, Thomas J, Gentzel I, dos Santos Brito M, Mejia-Guerra MK, Connolly LN, Qaisi D, Li W, Casas MI, Doseff AI, Grotewold E. Plant J. 2014 Oct;80(2):356-66. doi: 10.1111/tpj.12623. Epub 2014 Aug 26. PubMed 25053252.
Backbone
  Vector backbone: pENTR/SD
  Backbone manufacturer: Invitrogen
  Backbone size w/o insert (bp): 2601
  Vector type: Entry vector
Growth in bacteria
  Bacterial resistance: Kanamycin, 50 μg/mL
  Growth temperature: 37°C
  Growth strain: DH5alpha
  Growth instructions: E. coli TOP10
  Copy number: Low Copy
Gene/Insert
  Gene/Insert name: NAC transcription factor from DT947867
  Species: Zea mays
  Insert size (bp): 1113
  GenBank ID: HQ858741
  Cloning method: Restriction Enzyme
  Sequencing primers: 5′ M13 For; 3′ M13 Rev
Terms and licenses: Academic/Nonprofit Terms; Industry Terms: Not Available to Industry
Depositor comments: This CDS was amplified using PCR from a full length cDNA template from the Maize Full-length cDNA Project (www.maizecdna.org) and the PCR product included the stop codon. The PCR product was cloned into a Gateway pENTR/SD vector. Further information on this gene may be obtained at www.grassius.org using the GenBank number. (The second half of the plasmid name is the GenBank Number for the sequence of the insert)
How to cite: pUT1439-HQ858741 was a gift from John Gray & Erich Grotewold (Addgene plasmid # 27823 ; http://n2t.net/addgene:27823 ; RRID:Addgene_27823)
