[The description below was written by a language model from this plasmid's Addgene catalogue record and pLannotate feature annotations shown in this document.]
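Description:
pUT1439-HQ858741 is a Gateway entry clone built in the Invitrogen pENTR/SD backbone and carrying the coding sequence of a maize (Zea mays) NAC-family transcription factor. It belongs to the Maize TFome, a collection of transcription factor open reading frames assembled for functional genomics. The plasmid is propagated in E. coli under kanamycin selection, provided by an aph(3')-Ia aminoglycoside phosphotransferase gene. It replicates from a ColE1/pUC-type origin; the feature annotation describes this origin as high-copy, whereas the catalogue entry lists the plasmid as low copy. The depositor's full sequence is 3,714 nt, consistent with the stated 2,601 bp backbone plus a 1,113 bp insert.

The insert was PCR-amplified from a full-length cDNA template and retains its native stop codon, so it suits native or N-terminally tagged expression rather than C-terminal fusions after transfer. It sits between attL1 and attL2, the recombination sites that allow the ORF to be moved into any attR-containing destination vector by an LR Clonase reaction. Just downstream of attL1 lies the bacteriophage T7 gene 10 ribosome binding site, the Shine-Dalgarno element that gives the SD backbone its name and supports bacterial translation once the ORF is placed behind a suitable promoter. Automated annotation labels the first part of the insert as a fragment resembling Arabidopsis NAC92, which most likely reflects homology within the conserved NAC domain rather than an Arabidopsis origin. A T7 promoter lies beyond attL2 in the reverse orientation, and rrnB T1 and T2 terminators upstream of the cassette insulate it from read-through transcription. The short lacI and lacZα fragments are probably backbone remnants. The entry vector itself has no plant or eukaryotic promoter.
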