Features (pLannotate 1.2.2; 11 found; start..end, strand, type, name):
      1..100     +  protein_bind   attL1: mutant version of attL; recombination site for the Gateway® LR reaction LR Clonase™
    112..132     +  RBS            RBS: efficient ribosome binding site from bacteriophage T7 gene 10 (Olins and Rangwala, 1989)
    157..726     +  CDS            NAC92 (fragment): NAC92_ARATH - Also known as NAC2 From Arabidopsis thaliana (Mouse-ear cress).
   1271..1370    -  protein_bind   attL2: mutant version of attL; recombination site for the Gateway® LR reaction LR Clonase™
   1388..1406    -  promoter       T7 promoter: promoter for bacteriophage T7 RNA polymerase
   1540..2349    +  CDS            KanR: aminoglycoside phosphotransferase; aph(3')-Ia; confers resistance to kanamycin in bacteria or G418 (Geneticin®) in eukaryotes
   2496..3084    +  rep_origin     ori: high-copy-number ColE1/pMB1/pBR322/pUC origin of replication
   3267..3359    +  CDS            lacI (fragment): lac repressor; lacI; The lac repressor binds to the lac operator to inhibit transcription in E. coli. This inhibition can be relieved by adding lactose or isopropyl-β-D-thiogalactopyranoside (IPTG).
   3414..3441    -  terminator     rrnB T2 terminator: transcription terminator T2 from the E. coli rrnB gene
   3573..3616    +  terminator     rrnB T1 terminator: Escherichia coli rrnB; transcription terminator T1 from the E. coli rrnB gene
   3663..3699    -  CDS            lacZα (fragment): LacZα fragment of β-galactosidase; lacZ fragment
>Addgene plasmid #27823 | pUT1439-HQ858741 | depositor full sequence | sequence record 13097 | Author sequence
CAAATAATGATTTTATTTTGACTGATAGTGACCTGTTCGTTGCAACAAATTGATGAGCAATGCTTTTTTA
TAATGCCAACTTTGTACAAAAAAGCAGGCTCCGCGGCCGCCTTGTTTAACTTTAAGAAGGAGCCCTTCAC
CATGGTGGAGCCTAGTGTGAAATCTTCAGAGCATGGTGGAGGAGGAATCGACCTGCTGTTCCTGCCTCCT
GGCTTCAGGTTCCATCCCACCGACGAGGAGGTCATCACCAGCTACCTCCTGCAGAAGCTCCTCAACCCTA
GCTTCGCGCCGCACGCCATCGGGGAGGTGGACCTCAACAAGTGCGAACCATGGGATCTCCCAAGCAAGGC
GAAGATGGGGGAGGAGGATTCCAAGGAGTGGTACTTCTTCTGCCGCAAGGGCATGAAATACCCGACGGGC
ACGCGGGCGAACCGCGCCACCAAGGAGGGATACTGGAAGGCCACGGGCAAGGACAGGGAGATCTTCTTCA
AGCCAGCAGCTGGGCACGACGACGTCGACCGCCGTGAGCAGCTGGTGGGGATGAAGAAGACGCTGGTGTT
CTACACGGGCAGGGCTCCAAGGGGCACCAAGACCAACTGGGTGATGCACGAGTTCCGCCTCATCGAGGGC
AAGGGCAAGTACTCCAGGCACCGCACCACCAACGACGACCTACTACTACGCTTCAACCCCAAGGATGAAT
GGGTCGTGTGCAAGGTGCACCACAAAGGGGGCCGACATGATGCCAGCGCCGCCAAGAAGGGCGGCGGAGG
AGGAGGAGGAGAGGAGCAGCAATACTCGTCCGCCGCCGGAACGCCCAACGTCAGCTCCGTCGAGGCCGGC
GGCGGCGGCGACGACGACGAGTTCCTCCTTGACTCCGTGCTGCTGGATTACTCCAGCAGCTGCCACTTCA
ACTCCTCCGGTCCCACCGCTTGCACCTCATCCAGCAGGAGCAGGAGCATGCCGCCGCCCCGTCGTCACGC
GCCGCCGGCAGACCAGCAGCAAGCAATAATGGTGGGAGGGAGCTACTACTACACTAGCTTGCACCACCAC
CACCAGGAAATGGTCGCACCCACGAGGTTCGCCGCCGCCGCTGGTTTGCCGAGTGCGTGTGCGTCGGCGG
CGGGCGCCGGAGCTGCGCAGCGTAGTTCCCAGCAGCATGGTGTGCTGCAGCAGCAGAGGCTTCCCGCCGG
GAACTACAACTACTACGACGACGGGGGAAACTACTACGCTGCAGGTTACCGTACAAGCCAGTACAAGGGT
GGGCGCGCCGACCCAGCTTTCTTGTACAAAGTTGGCATTATAAGAAAGCATTGCTTATCAATTTGTTGCA
ACGAACAGGTCACTATCAGTCAAAATAAAATCATTATTTGCCATCCAGCTGATATCCCCTATAGTGAGTC
GTATTACATGGTCATAGCTGTTTCCTGGCAGCTCTGGCCCGTGTCTCAAAATCTCTGATGTTACATTGCA
CAAGATAAAAATATATCATCATGAACAATAAAACTGTCTGCTTACATAAACAGTAATACAAGGGGTGTTA
TGAGCCATATTCAACGGGAAACGTCGAGGCCGCGATTAAATTCCAACATGGATGCTGATTTATATGGGTA
TAAATGGGCTCGCGATAATGTCGGGCAATCAGGTGCGACAATCTATCGCTTGTATGGGAAGCCCGATGCG
CCAGAGTTGTTTCTGAAACATGGCAAAGGTAGCGTTGCCAATGATGTTACAGATGAGATGGTCAGACTAA
ACTGGCTGACGGAATTTATGCCTCTTCCGACCATCAAGCATTTTATCCGTACTCCTGATGATGCATGGTT
ACTCACCACTGCGATCCCCGGAAAAACAGCATTCCAGGTATTAGAAGAATATCCTGATTCAGGTGAAAAT
ATTGTTGATGCGCTGGCAGTGTTCCTGCGCCGGTTGCATTCGATTCCTGTTTGTAATTGTCCTTTTAACA
GCGATCGCGTATTTCGTCTCGCTCAGGCGCAATCACGAATGAATAACGGTTTGGTTGATGCGAGTGATTT
TGATGACGAGCGTAATGGCTGGCCTGTTGAACAAGTCTGGAAAGAAATGCATAAACTTTTGCCATTCTCA
CCGGATTCAGTCGTCACTCATGGTGATTTCTCACTTGATAACCTTATTTTTGACGAGGGGAAATTAATAG
GTTGTATTGATGTTGGACGAGTCGGAATCGCAGACCGATACCAGGATCTTGCCATCCTATGGAACTGCCT
CGGTGAGTTTTCTCCTTCATTACAGAAACGGCTTTTTCAAAAATATGGTATTGATAATCCTGATATGAAT
AAATTGCAGTTTCATTTGATGCTCGATGAGTTTTTCTAATCAGAATTGGTTAATTGGTTGTAACACTGGC
AGAGCATTACGCTGACTTGACGGGACGGCGCAAGCTCATGACCAAAATCCCTTAACGTGAGTTACGCGTC
GTTCCACTGAGCGTCAGACCCCGTAGAAAAGATCAAAGGATCTTCTTGAGATCCTTTTTTTCTGCGCGTA
ATCTGCTGCTTGCAAACAAAAAAACCACCGCTACCAGCGGTGGTTTGTTTGCCGGATCAAGAGCTACCAA
CTCTTTTTCCGAAGGTAACTGGCTTCAGCAGAGCGCAGATACCAAATACTGTCCTTCTAGTGTAGCCGTA
GTTAGGCCACCACTTCAAGAACTCTGTAGCACCGCCTACATACCTCGCTCTGCTAATCCTGTTACCAGTG
GCTGCTGCCAGTGGCGATAAGTCGTGTCTTACCGGGTTGGACTCAAGACGATAGTTACCGGATAAGGCGC
AGCGGTCGGGCTGAACGGGGGGTTCGTGCACACAGCCCAGCTTGGAGCGAACGACCTACACCGAACTGAG
ATACCTACAGCGTGAGCATTGAGAAAGCGCCACGCTTCCCGAAGGGAGAAAGGCGGACAGGTATCCGGTA
AGCGGCAGGGTCGGAACAGGAGAGCGCACGAGGGAGCTTCCAGGGGGAAACGCCTGGTATCTTTATAGTC
CTGTCGGGTTTCGCCACCTCTGACTTGAGCGTCGATTTTTGTGATGCTCGTCAGGGGGGCGGAGCCTATG
GAAAAACGCCAGCAACGCGGCCTTTTTACGGTTCCTGGCCTTTTGCTGGCCTTTTGCTCACATGTTCTTT
CCTGCGTTATCCCCTGATTCTGTGGATAACCGTATTACCGCCTTTGAGTGAGCTGATACCGCTCGCCGCA
GCCGAACGACCGAGCGCAGCGAGTCAGTGAGCGAGGAAGCGGAAGAGCGCCCAATACGCAAACCGCCTCT
CCCCGCGCGTTGGCCGATTCATTAATGCAGCTGGCACGACAGGTTTCCCGACTGGAAAGCGGGCAGTGAG
CGCAACGCAATTAATACGCGTACCGCTAGCCAGGAAGAGTTTGTAGAAACGCAAAAAGGCCATCCGTCAG
GATGGCCTTCTGCTTAGTTTGATGCCTGGCAGTTTATGGCGGGCGTCCTGCCCGCCACCCTCCGGGCCGT
TGCTTCACAACGTTCAAATCCGCTCCCGGCGGATTTGTCCTACTCAGGAGAGCGTTCACCGACAAACAAC
AGATAAAACGAAAGGCCCAGTCTTCCGACTGAGCCTTTCGTTTTATTTGATGCCTGGCAGTTCCCTACTC
TCGCGTTAACGCTAGCATGGATGTTTTCCCAGTCACGACGTTGTAAAACGACGGCCAGTCTTAAGCTCGG
GCCC
