>Addgene plasmid #27823 | pUT1439-HQ858741 | addgene partial sequence | sequence record 34113 | 27823 with M13pUC-fwd
AATAATGATTTTATTTTGACTGATAGTGACCTGTTCGTTGCAACAAATTGATGAGCAATGCTTTTTTATA
ATGCCAACTTTGTACAAAAAAGCAGGCTCCGCGGCCGCCTTGTTTAACTTTAAGAAGGAGCCCTTCACCA
TGGTGGAGCCTAGTGTGAAATCTTCAGAGCATGGTGGAGGAGGAATCGACCTGCTGTTCCTGCCTCCTGG
CTTCAGGTTCCATCCCACCGACGAGGAGGTCATCACCAGCTACCTCCTGCAGAAGCTCCTCAACCCTAGC
TTCGCGCCGCACGCCATCGGGGAGGTGGACCTCAACAAGTGCGAACCATGGGATCTCCCAAGCAAGGCGA
AGATGGGGGAGGAGGATTCCAAGGAGTGGTACTTCTTCTGCCGCAAGGGCATGAAATACCCGACGGGCAC
GCGGGCGAACCGCGCCACCAAGGAGGGATACTGGAAGGCCACGGGCAAGGACAGGGAGATCTTCTTCAAG
CCAGCAGCTGGGCACGACGACGTCGACCGCCGTGAGCAGCTGGTGGGGATGAAGAAGACGCTGGTGTTCT
ACACGGGCAGGGCTCCAAGGGGCACCAAGACCAACTGGGTGATGCACGAGTTCCGCCTCATCGAGGGCAA
GGGCAAGTACTCCAGGCACCGCACCACCAACGACGACCTACTACTACGCTTCAACCCCAAGGATGAATGG
GTCGTGTGCAAGGTGCACCA
